>Addgene plasmid #90371 | pLminP_Luc2P_RE29 | addgene full sequence | sequence record 369929 | Addgene NGS Result
AATGTAGTCTTATGCAATACTCTTGTAGTCTTGCAACATGGTAACGATGAGTTAGCAACATGCCTTACAA
GGAGAGAAAAAGCACCGTGCATGCCGATTGGTGGAAGTAAGGTGGTACGATCGTGCCTTATTAGGAAGGC
AACAGACGGGTCTGACATGGATTGGACGAACCACTGAATTGCCGCATTGCAGAGATATTGTATTTAAGTG
CCTAGCTCGATACATAAACGGGTCTCTCTGGTTAGACCAGATCTGAGCCTGGGAGCTCTCTGGCTAACTA
GGGAACCCACTGCTTAAGCCTCAATAAAGCTTGCCTTGAGTGCTTCAAGTAGTGTGTGCCCGTCTGTTGT
GTGACTCTGGTAACTAGAGATCCCTCAGACCCTTTTAGTCAGTGTGGAAAATCTCTAGCAGTGGCGCCCG
AACAGGGACTTGAAAGCGAAAGGGAAACCAGAGGAGCTCTCTCGACGCAGGACTCGGCTTGCTGAAGCGC
GCACGGCAAGAGGCGAGGGGCGGCGACTGGTGAGTACGCCAAAAATTTTGACTAGCGGAGGCTAGAAGGA
GAGAGATGGGTGCGAGAGCGTCAGTATTAAGCGGGGGAGAATTAGATCGCGATGGGAAAAAATTCGGTTA
AGGCCAGGGGGAAAGAAAAAATATAAATTAAAACATATAGTATGGGCAAGCAGGGAGCTAGAACGATTCG
CAGTTAATCCTGGCCTGTTAGAAACATCAGAAGGCTGTAGACAAATACTGGGACAGCTACAACCATCCCT
TCAGACAGGATCAGAAGAACTTAGATCATTATATAATACAGTAGCAACCCTCTATTGTGTGCATCAAAGG
ATAGAGATAAAAGACACCAAGGAAGCTTTAGACAAGATAGAGGAAGAGCAAAACAAAAGTAAGACCACCG
CACAGCAAGCGGCCGCTGATCTTCAGACCTGGAGGAGGAGATATGAGGGACAATTGGAGAAGTGAATTAT
ATAAATATAAAGTAGTAAAAATTGAACCATTAGGAGTAGCACCCACCAAGGCAAAGAGAAGAGTGGTGCA
GAGAGAAAAAAGAGCAGTGGGAATAGGAGCTTTGTTCCTTGGGTTCTTGGGAGCAGCAGGAAGCACTATG
GGCGCAGCGTCAATGACGCTGACGGTACAGGCCAGACAATTATTGTCTGGTATAGTGCAGCAGCAGAACA
ATTTGCTGAGGGCTATTGAGGCGCAACAGCATCTGTTGCAACTCACAGTCTGGGGCATCAAGCAGCTCCA
GGCAAGAATCCTGGCTGTGGAAAGATACCTAAAGGATCAACAGCTCCTGGGGATTTGGGGTTGCTCTGGA
AAACTCATTTGCACCACTGCTGTGCCTTGGAATGCTAGTTGGAGTAATAAATCTCTGGAACAGATTTGGA
ATCACACGACCTGGATGGAGTGGGACAGAGAAATTAACAATTACACAAGCTTAATACACTCCTTAATTGA
AGAATCGCAAAACCAGCAAGAAAAGAATGAACAAGAATTATTGGAATTAGATAAATGGGCAAGTTTGTGG
AATTGGTTTAACATAACAAATTGGCTGTGGTATATAAAATTATTCATAATGATAGTAGGAGGCTTGGTAG
GTTTAAGAATAGTTTTTGCTGTACTTTCTATAGTGAATAGAGTTAGGCAGGGATATTCACCATTATCGTT
TCAGACCCACCTCCCAACCCCGAGGGGACCCGACAGGCCCGAAGGAATAGAAGAAGAAGGTGGAGAGAGA
GACAGAGACAGATCCATTCGATTAGTGAACGGATCTCGACGGTATCGGTTAACTTTTAAAAGAAAAGGGG
GGATTGGGGGGTACAGTGCAGGGGAAAGAATAGTAGACATAATAGCAACAGACATACAAACTAAAGAATT
ACAAAAACAAATTACAAAAATTCAAAATTTTATCGATCGCACCAGCGTGTGGATCATCACCCCACATCAC
CCCACATCACCCCACATCACCCCACATCACCCCACATCACCCCACGATCCGAGAACAGATCTGGCCTCGG
CGGCCAAGCTTAGACACTAGAGGGTATATAATGGAAGCTCGACTTCCAGCTTGGCAATCCGGTACTGTTG
GTAAAGCCACCATGGAAGATGCCAAAAACATTAAGAAGGGCCCAGCGCCATTCTACCCACTCGAAGACGG
GACCGCCGGCGAGCAGCTGCACAAAGCCATGAAGCGCTACGCCCTGGTGCCCGGCACCATCGCCTTTACC
GACGCACATATCGAGGTGGACATTACCTACGCCGAGTACTTCGAGATGAGCGTTCGGCTGGCAGAAGCTA
TGAAGCGCTATGGGCTGAATACAAACCATCGGATCGTGGTGTGCAGCGAGAATAGCTTGCAGTTCTTCAT
GCCCGTGTTGGGTGCCCTGTTCATCGGTGTGGCTGTGGCCCCAGCTAACGACATCTACAACGAGCGCGAG
CTGCTGAACAGCATGGGCATCAGCCAGCCCACCGTCGTATTCGTGAGCAAGAAAGGGCTGCAAAAGATCC
TCAACGTGCAAAAGAAGCTACCGATCATACAAAAGATCATCATCATGGATAGCAAGACCGACTACCAGGG
CTTCCAAAGCATGTACACCTTCGTGACTTCCCATTTGCCACCCGGCTTCAACGAGTACGACTTCGTGCCC
GAGAGCTTCGACCGGGACAAAACCATCGCCCTGATCATGAACAGTAGTGGCAGTACCGGATTGCCCAAGG
GCGTAGCCCTACCGCACCGCACCGCTTGTGTCCGATTCAGTCATGCCCGCGACCCCATCTTCGGCAACCA
GATCATCCCCGACACCGCTATCCTCAGCGTGGTGCCATTTCACCACGGCTTCGGCATGTTCACCACGCTG
GGCTACTTGATCTGCGGCTTTCGGGTCGTGCTCATGTACCGCTTCGAGGAGGAGCTATTCTTGCGCAGCT
TGCAAGACTATAAGATTCAATCTGCCCTGCTGGTGCCCACACTATTTAGCTTCTTCGCTAAGAGCACTCT
CATCGACAAGTACGACCTAAGCAACTTGCACGAGATCGCCAGCGGCGGGGCGCCGCTCAGCAAGGAGGTA
GGTGAGGCCGTGGCCAAACGCTTCCACCTACCAGGCATCCGCCAGGGCTACGGCCTGACAGAAACAACCA
GCGCCATTCTGATCACCCCCGAAGGGGACGACAAGCCTGGCGCAGTAGGCAAGGTGGTGCCCTTCTTCGA
GGCTAAGGTGGTGGACTTGGACACCGGTAAGACACTGGGTGTGAACCAGCGCGGCGAGCTGTGCGTCCGT
GGCCCCATGATCATGAGCGGCTACGTTAACAACCCCGAGGCTACAAACGCTCTCATCGACAAGGACGGCT
GGCTGCACAGCGGCGACATCGCCTACTGGGACGAGGACGAGCACTTCTTCATCGTGGACCGGCTGAAGAG
CCTGATCAAATACAAGGGCTACCAGGTAGCCCCAGCCGAACTGGAGAGCATCCTGCTGCAACACCCCAAC
ATCTTCGACGCCGGGGTCGCCGGCCTGCCCGACGACGATGCCGGCGAGCTGCCCGCCGCAGTCGTCGTGC
TGGAACACGGTAAAACCATGACCGAGAAGGAGATCGTGGACTATGTGGCCAGCCAGGTTACAACCGCCAA
GAAGCTGCGCGGTGGTGTTGTGTTCGTGGACGAGGTGCCTAAAGGACTGACCGGCAAGTTGGACGCCCGC
AAGATCCGCGAGATTCTCATTAAGGCCAAGAAGGGCGGCAAGATCGCCGTGAATTCTCACGGCTTCCCTC
CCGAGGTGGAGGAGCAGGCCGCCGGCACCCTGCCCATGAGCTGCGCCCAGGAGAGCGGCATGGATAGACA
CCCTGCTGCTTGCGCCAGCGCCAGGATCAACGTCTAAGGCCGCGACTCTAGAACGCGTCACTGCGGTATC
AGTGTTTTTCATGCGACTACAGACATCAGCGCGTACCGGTTAGTAATGATCGACAATCAACCTCTGGATT
ACAAAATTTGTGAAAGATTGACTGGTATTCTTAACTATGTTGCTCCTTTTACGCTATGTGGATACGCTGC
TTTAATGCCTTTGTATCATGCTATTGCTTCCCGTATGGCTTTCATTTTCTCCTCCTTGTATAAATCCTGG
TTGCTGTCTCTTTATGAGGAGTTGTGGCCCGTTGTCAGGCAACGTGGCGTGGTGTGCACTGTGTTTGCTG
ACGCAACCCCCACTGGTTGGGGCATTGCCACCACCTGTCAGCTCCTTTCCGGGACTTTCGCTTTCCCCCT
CCCTATTGCCACGGCGGAACTCATCGCCGCCTGCCTTGCCCGCTGCTGGACAGGGGCTCGGCTGTTGGGC
ACTGACAATTCCGTGGTGTTGTCGGGGAAGCTGACGTCCTTTCCATGGCTGCTCGCCTGTGTTGCCACCT
GGATTCTGCGCGGGACGTCCTTCTGCTACGTCCCTTCGGCCCTCAATCCAGCGGACCTTCCTTCCCGCGG
CCTGCTGCCGGCTCTGCGGCCTCTTCCGCGTCTTCGCCTTCGCCCTCAGACGAGTCGGATCTCCCTTTGG
GCCGCCTCCCCGCCTGGCGATGGTACCGGTGTGGAAAGTCCCCAGGCTCCCCAGCAGGCAGAAGTATGCA
AAGCATGCATCTCAATTAGTCAGCAACCAGGTGTGGAAAGTCCCCAGGCTCCCCAGCAGGCAGAAGTATG
CAAAGCATGCATCTCAATTAGTCAGCAACCATAGTCCCGCCCCTAACTCCGCCCATCCCGCCCCTAACTC
CGCCCAGTTCCGCCCATTCTCCGCCCCATGGCTGACTAATTTTTTTTATTTATGCAGAGGCCGAGGCCGC
CTCTGCCTCTGAGCTATTCCAGAAGTAGTGAGGAGGCTTTTTTGGAGGCCTAGGCTTTTGCAAAAAGCTC
CCGGGAGCTTGTATATCCATTTTCGGATCTGATCAGCACCTAGCATGGTGAGCAAGGGCGAGGAGCTGTT
CACCGGGGTGGTGCCCATCCTGGTCGAGCTGGACGGCGACGTAAACGGCCACAAGTTCAGCGTGTCCGGC
GAGGGCGAGGGCGATGCCACCTACGGCAAGCTGACCCTGAAGTTCATCTGCACCACCGGCAAGCTGCCCG
TGCCCTGGCCCACCCTCGTGACCACCTTCACCTACGGCGTGCAGTGCTTCGCCCGCTACCCCGACCACAT
GAAGCAGCACGACTTCTTCAAGTCCGCCATGCCCGAAGGCTACGTCCAGGAGCGCACCATCTTCTTCAAG
GACGACGGCAACTACAAGACCCGCGCCGAGGTGAAGTTCGAGGGCGACACCCTGGTGAACCGCATCGAGC
TGAAGGGCATCGACTTCAAGGAGGACGGCAACATCCTGGGGCACAAGCTGGAGTACAACTACAACAGCCA
CAAGGTCTATATCACCGCCGACAAGCAGAAGAACGGCATCAAGGTGAACTTCAAGACCCGCCACAACATC
GAGGACGGCAGCGTGCAGCTCGCCGACCACTACCAGCAGAACACCCCCATCGGCGACGGCCCCGTGCTGC
TGCCCGACAACCACTACCTGAGCACCCAGTCCGCCCTGAGCAAAGACCCCAACGAGAAGCGCGATCACAT
GGTCCTGCTGGAGTTCGTGACCGCCGCCGGGATCACTCTCGGCATGGACGAGCTGTACAAGTAAGGTACC
TTTAAGACCAATGACTTACAAGGCAGCTGTAGATCTTAGCCACTTTTTAAAAGAAAAGGGGGGACTGGAA
GGGCTAATTCACTCCCAACGAAGACAAGATCTGCTTTTTGCTTGTACTGGGTCTCTCTGGTTAGACCAGA
TCTGAGCCTGGGAGCTCTCTGGCTAACTAGGGAACCCACTGCTTAAGCCTCAATAAAGCTTGCCTTGAGT
GCTTCAAGTAGTGTGTGCCCGTCTGTTGTGTGACTCTGGTAACTAGAGATCCCTCAGACCCTTTTAGTCA
GTGTGGAAAATCTCTAGCAGTAGTAGTTCATGTCATCTTATTATTCAGTATTTATAACTTGCAAAGAAAT
GAATATCAGAGAGTGAGAGGAACTTGTTTATTGCAGCTTATAATGGTTACAAATAAAGCAATAGCATCAC
AAATTTCACAAATAAAGCATTTTTTTCACTGCATTCTAGTTGTGGTTTGTCCAAACTCATCAATGTATCT
TATCATGTCTGGCTCTAGCTATCCCGCCCCTAACTCCGCCCATCCCGCCCCTAACTCCGCCCAGTTCCGC
CCATTCTCCGCCCCATGGCTGACTAATTTTTTTTATTTATGCAGAGGCCGAGGCCGCCTCGGCCTCTGAG
CTATTCCAGAAGTAGTGAGGAGGCTTTTTTGGAGGCCTAGGGACGTACCCAATTCGCCCTATAGTGAGTC
GTATTACGCGCGCTCACTGGCCGTCGTTTTACAACGTCGTGACTGGGAAAACCCTGGCGTTACCCAACTT
AATCGCCTTGCAGCACATCCCCCTTTCGCCAGCTGGCGTAATAGCGAAGAGGCCCGCACCGATCGCCCTT
CCCAACAGTTGCGCAGCCTGAATGGCGAATGGG
[124 nt withheld, positions 6544-6667]
C
[91 nt withheld, positions 6669-6759]
A
[49 nt withheld, positions 6761-6809]
CCTTTGACGTTGGAGTCCACGTTCTTT
[37 nt withheld, positions 6837-6873]
ACCCTATCTCGGTCTATTCTTTTGATTTATAAGGGATTTTGCCGATTTCGGCCTATTGGTTAAAAAATGA
GCTGATTTAACAAAAATTTAACGCGAATTTTAACAAAATATTAACGCTTACAATTTAGGTGGCACTTTTC
GGGGAAATGTGCGCGGAACCCCTATTTGTTTATTTTTCTAAATACATTCAAATATGTATCCGCTCATGAG
ACAATAACCCTGATAAATGCTTCAATAATATTGAAAAAGGAAGAGTATGAGTATTCAACATTTCCGTGTC
GCCCTTATTCCCTTTTTTGCGGCATTTTGCCTTCCTGTTTTTGCTCACCCAGAAACGCTGGTGAAAGTAA
AAGATGCTGAAGATCAGTTGGGTGCACGAGTGGGTTACATCGAACTGGATCTCAACAGCGGTAAGATCCT
TGAGAGTTTTCGCCCCGAAGAACGTTTTCCAATGATGAGCACTTTTAAAGTTCTGCTATGTGGCGCGGTA
TTATCCCGTATTGACGCCGGGCAAGAGCAACTCGGTCGCCGCATACACTATTCTCAGAATGACTTGGTTG
AGTACTCACCAGTCACAGAAAAGCATCTTACGGATGGCATGACAGTAAGAGAATTATGCAGTGCTGCCAT
AACCATGAGTGATAACACTGCGGCCAACTTACTTCTGACAACGATCGGAGGACCGAAGGAGCTAACCGCT
TTTTTGCACAACATGGGGGATCATGTAACTCGCCTTGATCGTTGGGAACCGGAGCTGAATGAAGCCATAC
CAAACGACGAGCGTGACACCACGATGCCTGTAGCAATGGCAACAACGTTGCGCAAACTATTAACTGGCGA
ACTACTTACTCTAGCTTCCCGGCAACAATTAATAGACTGGATGGAGGCGGATAAAGTTGCAGGACCACTT
CTGCGCTCGGCCCTTCCGGCTGGCTGGTTTATTGCTGATAAATCTGGAGCCGGTGAGCGTGGGTCTCGCG
GTATCATTGCAGCACTGGGGCCAGATGGTAAGCCCTCCCGTATCGTAGTTATCTACACGACGGGGAGTCA
GGCAACTATGGATGAACGAAATAGACAGATCGCTGAGATAGGTGCCTCACTGATTAAGCATTGGTAACTG
TCAGACCAAGTTTACTCATATATACTTTAGATTGATTTAAAACTTCATTTTTAATTTAAAAGGATCTAGG
TGAAGATCCTTTTTGATAATCTCATGACCAAAATCCCTTAACGTGAGTTTTCGTTCCACTGAGCGTCAGA
CCCCGTAGAAAAGATCAAAGGATCTTCTTGAGATCCTTTTTTTCTGCGCGTAATCTGCTGCTTGCAAACA
AAAAAACCACCGCTACCAGCGGTGGTTTGTTTGCCGGATCAAGAGCTACCAACTCTTTTTCCGAAGGTAA
CTGGCTTCAGCAGAGCGCAGATACCAAATACTGTTCTTCTAGTGTAGCCGTAGTTAGGCCACCACTTCAA
GAACTCTGTAGCACCGCCTACATACCTCGCTCTGCTAATCCTGTTACCAGTGGCTGCTGCCAGTGGCGAT
AAGTCGTGTCTTACCGGGTTGGACTCAAGACGATAGTTACCGGATAAGGCGCAGCGGTCGGGCTGAACGG
GGGGTTCGTGCACACAGCCCAGCTTGGAGCGAACGACCTACACCGAACTGAGATACCTACAGCGTGAGCT
ATGAGAAAGCGCCACGCTTCCCGAAGGGAGAAAGGCGGACAGGTATCCGGTAAGCGGCAGGGTCGGAACA
GGAGAGCGCACGAGGGAGCTTCCAGGGGGAAACGCCTGGTATCTTTATAGTCCTGTCGGGTTTCGCCACC
TCTGACTTGAGCGTCGATTTTTGTGATGCTCGTCAGGGGGGCGGAGCCTATGGAAAAACGCCAGCAACGC
GGCCTTTTTACGGTTCCTGGCCTTTTGCTGGCCTTTTGCTCACATGTTCTTTCCTGCGTTATCCCCTGAT
TCTGTGGATAACCGTATTACCGCCTTTGAGTGAGCTGATACCGCTCGCCGCAGCCGAACGACCGAGCGCA
GCGAGTCAGTGAGCGAGGAAGCGGAAGAGCGCCCAATACGCAAACCGCCTCTCCCCGCGCGTTGGCCGAT
TCATTAATGCAGCTGGCACGACAGGTTTCCCGACTGGAAAGCGGGCAGTGAGCGCAACGCAATTAATGTG
AGTTAGCTCACTCATTAGGCACCCCAGGCTTTACACTTTATGCTTCCGGCTCGTATGTTGTGTGGAATTG
TGAGCGGATAACAATTTCACACAGGAAACAGCTATGACCATGATTACGCCAAGCGCGCAATTAACCCTCA
CTAAAGGGAACAAAAGCTGGAGCTGCAAGCTT
Features (pLannotate 1.2.2; 28 found; start..end, strand, type, name):
      3..229     +  promoter       RSV promoter: Rous sarcoma virus enhancer/promoter
    230..410     +  LTR            5' LTR (truncated): truncated 5' long terminal repeat (LTR) from HIV-1
    457..582     +  misc_feature   HIV-1 Ψ: packaging signal of human immunodeficiency virus type 1
    566..929     +  CDS            HIV-1 gag (fragment): gag protein from human immunodeficiency virus 1; gag
   1075..1308    +  misc_feature   RRE: The Rev response element (RRE) of HIV-1 allows for Rev-dependent mRNA export from the nucleus to the cytoplasm.
   1685..1785    +  CDS            Rev (fragment): human immunodeficiency virus 1 (HIV-1) Rev protein; rev; enhances nuclear export of unspliced and incompletely spliced viral mRNAs
   1804..1921    +  misc_feature   cPPT/CTS: central polypurine tract and central termination sequence of HIV-1
   2048..2079    +  promoter       minP: minimal TATA-box promoter with low basal activity
   2112..3761    +  CDS            luciferase: firefly luciferase synthetic luc2 version of the luciferase gene
   3765..3884    +  CDS            hPEST: PEST degradation sequence from mouse ornithine decarboxylase human codon-optimized
   3975..4563    +  misc_feature   WPRE: woodchuck hepatitis virus posttranscriptional regulatory element
   4578..4894    +  promoter       SV40 promoter: SV40 enhancer and early promoter
   4945..5664    +  CDS            EmGFP: Emerald GFP mammalian codon-optimized
   5663..5734    +  CDS            nef (fragment): NEF_HV1Z2 - Experimental evidence at protein level: Swiss-Prot protein existence level 1. Extracellular Nef protein targets CD4(+) T-lymphocytes for apoptosis by interacting with CXCR4 surface receptors. From Human immunodeficiency virus type 1 group M subtype D (isolate Z2/CDC-Z34) (HIV-1).
   5736..5969    +  LTR            3' LTR (ΔU3): self-inactivating 3' long terminal repeat (LTR) from HIV-1
   6041..6162    +  polyA_signal   SV40 poly(A) signal: SV40 polyadenylation signal
   6202..6337    +  rep_origin     SV40 ori: SV40 origin of replication
   6358..6376    -  promoter       T7 promoter: promoter for bacteriophage T7 RNA polymerase
   6384..6539    +  CDS            lacZα (fragment): LacZα fragment of β-galactosidase; lacZ fragment
   6544..6972    +  rep_origin     f1 ori (sequence partly withheld): f1 bacteriophage origin of replication; arrow indicates direction of (+) strand synthesis
   7025..7129    +  promoter       AmpR promoter: bla
   7130..7990    +  CDS            AmpR: β-lactamase; bla; confers resistance to ampicillin, carbenicillin, and related antibiotics
   8161..8749    +  rep_origin     ori: high-copy-number ColE1/pMB1/pBR322/pUC origin of replication
   8932..9024    +  CDS            lacI (fragment): lac repressor; lacI; The lac repressor binds to the lac operator to inhibit transcription in E. coli. This inhibition can be relieved by adding lactose or isopropyl-β-D-thiogalactopyranoside (IPTG).
   9037..9058    +  protein_bind   CAP binding site: CAP binding activates transcription in the presence of cAMP. E. coli catabolite activator protein
   9073..9103    +  promoter       lac promoter: promoter for the E. coli lac operon
   9111..9127    +  protein_bind   lac operator: The lac repressor binds to the lac operator to inhibit transcription in E. coli. This inhibition can be relieved by adding lactose or isopropyl-β-D-thiogalactopyranoside (IPTG). lac repressor encoded by lacI
   9172..9190    +  promoter       T3 promoter: promoter for bacteriophage T3 RNA polymerase
