[The description below was written by a language model from this plasmid's Addgene catalogue record and pLannotate feature annotations shown in this document.]
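Description:
pLminP_Luc2P_RE29 is a lentiviral transcriptional reporter built on the pLenti7.3 backbone and designed to read out SREBF1 (sterol regulatory) pathway activity. It is propagated in E. coli through a high-copy ColE1/pUC-type origin with ampicillin selection (AmpR), and it also carries an f1 origin. The viral framework is that of a self-inactivating HIV-1 vector. An RSV promoter fused to a truncated 5' LTR drives genomic RNA production in packaging cells. This is followed by the Ψ packaging signal with a gag fragment, the RRE for Rev-dependent nuclear export, the cPPT/CTS element, and a ΔU3 3' LTR. An SV40 poly(A) signal and SV40 origin lie downstream of the 3' LTR.

The reporter cassette sits just after the cPPT. A minimal TATA-box promoter (minP) with low basal activity drives synthetic firefly luciferase (luc2) fused to an hPEST degradation sequence, giving the destabilised Luc2P form derived from a pGL4.29-type reporter. The short protein half-life makes the signal follow changes in transcription more closely. The catalogue lists the promoter as "SREBPb", which implies SREBP response elements placed upstream of minP. These elements are not annotated in the feature table, but an unannotated gap between the cPPT and minP could hold them. A WPRE follows the luciferase to enhance transcript expression. A separate SV40 promoter then drives Emerald GFP, which serves as a constitutive marker for identifying or sorting transduced cells in place of drug selection. The sequenced record (9,215 nt) is slightly shorter than the catalogued total size of 9,293 bp. The associated publication concerns inferring pathway activity alongside gene expression by RNA sequencing.
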