Addgene plasmid #90371: pLminP_Luc2P_RE29
Purpose: SREBF1 - Sterol gene reporter
Depositing lab: Ramnik Xavier. Depositing organization: Broad Institute. Publication: Simultaneous Pathway Activity Inference and Gene Expression Analysis Using RNA Sequencing. O'Connell DJ, Kolde R, Sooknah M, Graham DB, Sundberg TB, Latorre IJ, Mikkelsen TS, Xavier RJ. Cell Syst. 2016 May 25;2(5):323-34. doi: 10.1016/j.cels.2016.04.011. Epub 2016 May 19. PubMed 27211859.
Backbone
  Vector backbone: pLenti7.3
  Backbone manufacturer: Thermo Fisher
  Backbone size w/o insert (bp): 7251
  Total vector size (bp): 9293
  Vector type: Lentiviral
  Selectable markers: eGFP
Growth in bacteria
  Bacterial resistance: Ampicillin, 100 μg/mL
  Growth temperature: 37°C
  Growth strain: NEB Stable
  Copy number: High Copy
Gene/Insert
  Gene/Insert name: Firefly luciferase (alt name: Luc2P)
  Species: P. pyralis
  Insert size (bp): 1776
  Promoter: SREBPb
  Cloning method: Gibson Cloning
  Sequencing primers: 5′ GGTACAGTGCAGGGGAAAGA
Resource information
  A portion of this plasmid was derived from a plasmid made by: pGL4.29 reporter vector (Promega)
Terms and licenses: Academic/Nonprofit Terms; Industry Terms: Not Available to Industry
How to cite: pLminP_Luc2P_RE29 was a gift from Ramnik Xavier (Addgene plasmid # 90371 ; http://n2t.net/addgene:90371 ; RRID:Addgene_90371)
